>Addgene plasmid #229262 | pXTK025 [Origin_RK2-oriT_PartType1] | addgene full sequence | sequence record 464657 | Addgene NGS Result
TTGAGATCCTTTTTTTCTGCGCGTAATCTGCTGCTTGCAAACAAAAAAACCACCGCTACCAGCGGTGGTT
TGTTTGCCGGATCAAGAGCTACCAACTCTTTTTCCGAAGGTAACTGGCTTCAGCAGAGCGCAGATACCAA
ATACTGTTCTTCTAGTGTAGCCGTAGTTAGGCCACCACTTCAAGAACTCTGTAGCACCGCCTACATACCT
CGCTCTGCTAATCCTGTTACCAGTGGCTGCTGCCAGTGGCGATAAGTCGTGTCTTACCGGGTTGGACTCA
AGACGATAGTTACCGGATAAGGCGCAGCGGTCGGGCTGAACGGGGGGTTCGTGCACACAGCCCAGCTTGG
AGCGAACGACCTACACCGAACTGAGATACCTACAGCGTGAGCTATGAGAAAGCGCCACGCTTCCCGAAGG
GAGAAAGGCGGACAGGTATCCGGTAAGCGGCAGGGTCGGAACAGGAGAGCGCACGAGGGAGCTTCCAGGG
GGAAACGCCTGGTATCTTTATAGTCCTGTCGGGTTTCGCCACCTCTGACTTGAGCGTCGATTTTTGTGAT
GCTCGTCAGGGGGGCGGAGCCTATGGAAAAACGCCAGCAACGCGAGTCGGTCTCTCCGAGGAACTGACCC
CACAAGGCCCTAGCGTTTGCAATGCACCAGGTCATCATTGACCCAGGCGTGTTCCACCAGGCCGCTGCCT
CGCAACTCTTCGCAGGCTTCGCCGACCTGCTCGCGCCACTTCTTCACGCGGGTGGAATCCGATCCGCACA
TGAGGCGGAAGGTTTCCAGCTTGAGCGGGTACGGCTCCCGGTGCGAGCTGAAATAGTCGAACATCCGTCG
GGCCGTCGGCGACAGCTTGCGGTACTTCTCCCATATGAATTTCGTGTAGTGGTCGCCAGCAAACAGCACG
ACGATTTCCTCGTCGATCAGGACCTGGCAACGGGACGTTTTCTTGCCACGGTCCAGGACGCGGAAGCGGT
GCAGCAGCGACACCGATTCCAGGTGCCCAACGCGGTCGGACGTGAAGCCCATCGCCGTCGCCTGTAGGCG
CGACAGGCATTCCTCGGCCTTCGTGTAATACCGGCCATTGATCGACCAGCCCAGGTCCTGGCAAAGCTCG
TAGAACGTGAAGGTGATCGGCTCGCCGATAGGGGTGCGCTTCGCGTACTCCAACACCTGCTGCCACACCA
GTTCGTCATCGTCGGCCCGCAGCTCGACGCCGGTGTAGGTGATCTTCACGTCCTTGTTGACGTGGAAAAT
GACCTTGTTTTGCAGCGCCTCGCGCGGGATTTTCTTGTTGCGCGTGGTGAACAGGGCAGAGCGGGCCGTG
TCGTTTGGCATCGCTCGCATCGTGTCCGGCCACGGCGCAATATCGAACAAGGAAAGCTGCATTTCCTTGA
TCTGCTGCTTCGTGTGTTTCAGCAACGCGGCCTGCTTGGCCTCGCTGACCTGTTTTGCCAGGTCCTCGCC
GGCGGTTTTTCGCTTCTTGGTCGTCATAGTTCCTCGCGTGTCGATGGTCATCGACTTCGCCAAACCTGCC
GCCTCCTGTTCGAGACGACGCGAACGCTCCACGGCGGCCGATGGCGCGGGCAGGGCAGGGGGAGCCAGTT
GCACGCTGTCGCGCTCGATCTTGGCCGTAGCTTGCTGGACCATCGAGCCGACGGACTGGAAGGTTTCGCG
GGGCGCACGCATGACGGTGCGGCTTGCGATGGTTTCGGCATCCTCGGCGGAAAACCCCGCGTCGATCAGT
TCTTGCCTGTATGCCTTCCGGTCAAACGTCCGATTCATTCACCCTCCTTGCGGGATTGCCCCGACTCACG
CCGGGGCAATGTGCCCTTATTCCTGATTTGACCCGCCTGGTGCCTTGGTGTCCAGATAATCCACCTTATC
GGCAATGAAGTCGGTCCCGTAGACCGTCTGGCCGTCCTTCTCGTACTTGGTATTCCGAATCTTGCCCTGC
ACGAATACCAGCTCCGCGAAGTCGCTCTTCTTGATGGAGCGCATGGGGACGTGCTTGGCAATCACGCGCA
CCCCCCGGCCGTTTTAGCGGCTAAAAAAGTCATGGCTCTGCCCTCGGGCGGACCACGCCCATCATGACCT
TGCCAAGCTCGTCCTGCTTCTCTTCGATCTTCGCCAGCAGGGCGAGGATCGTGGCATCACCGAACCGCGC
CGTGCGCGGGTCGTCGGTGAGCCAGAGTTTCAGCAGGCCGCCCAGGCGGCCCAGGTCGCCATTGATGCGG
GCCAGCTCGCGGACGTGCTCATAGTCCACGACGCCCGTGATTTTGTAGCCCTGGCCGACGGCCAGCAGGT
AGGCCTACAGGCTCATGCCGGCCGCCGCCGCCTTTTCCTCAATCGCTCTTCGTTCGTCTGGAAGGCAGTA
CACCTTGATAGGTGGGCTGCCCTTCCTGGTTGGCTTGGTTTCATCAGCCATCCGCTTGCCCTCATCTGTT
ACGCCGGCGGTAGCCGGCCAGCCTCGCAGAGCAGGATTCCCGTTGAGCACCGCCAGGTGCGAATAAGGGA
CAGTGAAGAAGGAACACCCGCTCGCGGGTGGGCCTACTTCACCTATCCTGCCCGGCTGACGCCGTTGGAT
ACACCAAGGAAAGTCTACACGAACCCTTTGGCAAAATCCTGTATATCGTGCGAAAAAGGATGGATATACC
GAAAAAATCGCTATAATGACCCCGAAGCAGGGTTATGCAGCGGAAAAGATCCGTCGACCCTTTCCGACGC
TCACCGGGCTGGTTGCCCTCGCCGCTGGGCTGGCGGCCGTCTATGGCCCTGCAAACGCGCCAGAAACGCC
GTCGAAGCCGTGTGCGAGACACCGCGGCCGCCGGCGTTGTGGATACCTCGCGGAAAACTTGGCCCTCACT
GACAGATGAGGGGCGGACGTTGACACTTGAGGGGCCGACTCACCCGGCGCGGCGTTGACAGATGAGGGGC
AGGCTCGATTTCGGCCGGCGACGTGGAGCTGGCCAGCCTCGCAAATCGGCGAAAACGCCTGATTTTACGC
GAGTTTCCCACAGATGATGTGGACAAGCCTGGGGATAAGTGCCCTGCGGTATTGACACTTGAGGGGCGCG
ACTACTGACAGATGAGGGGCGCGATCCTTGACACTTGAGGGGCAGAGTGCTGACAGATGAGGGGCGCACC
TATTGACATTTGAGGGGCTGTCCACAGGCAGAAAATCCAGCATTTGCAAGGGTTTCCGCCCGTTTTTCGG
CCACCGCTAACCTGTCTTTTAACCTGCTTTTAAACCAATATTTATAAACCTTGTTTTTAACCAGGGCTGC
GCCCTGTGCGCGTGACCGCGCACGCCGAAGGGGGGTGCCCCCCCTTCTCGAACCCTCCCGGCCCGCTAAC
GCGGGCCTCCCATCCCCCCAGGGGCTGCGCCCCTCGGCCGCGAACGGCCTCACCCCAAAAATGGCAGCCC
AATTGAGACCAGAGTAGCCCGCCTAATGAGCGGGCTTTTTTTTAATTCCCCTATTTGTTTATTTTTCTAA
ATACATTCAAATATGTATCCGCTCATGAGACAATAACCCTGATAAATGCTTCAATAATATTGAAAAAGGA
AGAGTATGAGCATTCAGCATTTTCGTGTGGCGCTGATTCCGTTTTTTGCGGCGTTTTGCCTGCCGGTGTT
TGCGCATCCGGAAACCCTGGTGAAAGTGAAAGATGCGGAAGATCAACTGGGTGCGCGCGTGGGCTATATT
GAACTGGATCTGAACAGCGGCAAAATTCTGGAATCTTTTCGTCCGGAAGAACGTTTTCCGATGATGAGCA
CCTTTAAAGTGCTGCTGTGCGGTGCGGTTCTGAGCCGTGTGGATGCGGGCCAGGAACAACTGGGCCGTCG
TATTCATTATAGCCAGAACGATCTGGTGGAATATAGCCCGGTGACCGAAAAACATCTGACCGATGGCATG
ACCGTGCGTGAACTGTGCAGCGCGGCGATTACCATGAGCGATAACACCGCGGCGAACCTGCTGCTGACGA
CCATTGGCGGTCCGAAAGAACTGACCGCGTTTCTGCATAACATGGGCGATCATGTGACCCGTCTGGATCG
TTGGGAACCGGAACTGAACGAAGCGATTCCGAACGATGAACGTGATACCACCATGCCGGCAGCAATGGCG
ACCACCCTGCGTAAACTGCTGACGGGTGAGCTGCTGACCCTGGCAAGCCGCCAGCAACTGATTGATTGGA
TGGAAGCGGATAAAGTGGCGGGTCCGCTGCTGCGTAGCGCGCTGCCGGCTGGCTGGTTTATTGCGGATAA
AAGCGGTGCGGGCGAACGTGGCAGCCGTGGCATTATTGCGGCGCTGGGCCCGGATGGTAAACCGAGCCGT
ATTGTGGTGATTTATACCACCGGCAGCCAGGCGACGATGGATGAACGTAACCGTCAGATTGCGGAAATTG
GCGCGAGCCTGATTAAACATTGGTAAACCGATACAATTAAAGGCTCCTTTTGGAGCCTTTTTTTTTGGAC
GACCCTTGTCAGATCAAAGGATCTTC
Features (pLannotate 1.2.2; 9 found; start..end, strand, type, name):
      1..589     +  rep_origin     ori: high-copy-number ColE1/pMB1/pBR322/pUC origin of replication
    640..1788    -  CDS            trfA: trans-acting replication protein that binds to and activates oriV
   1918..2022    -  CDS            traI (fragment): TRAI6_ECOLX - Experimental evidence at protein level: Swiss-Prot protein existence level 1. The initiation process of transfer DNA synthesis requires the interaction of at least three plasmid-specific components (TraH, I, and J) at the transfer origin resulting in the assembly of a specialised nucleoprotein complex - the relaxosome. Site- and strand-specific cleavage at the transfer origin is dependent on TraI and TraJ. From Escherichia coli.
   2060..2431    -  CDS            traJ: oriT-recognizing protein; traJ
   2464..2573    -  oriT           oriT: incP origin of transfer
   2726..3357    +  rep_origin     oriV: incP origin of replication
   3484..3575    +  promoter       AmpR promoter: bla
   3576..4433    +  CDS            bla: BLAT_ECOLX - Experimental evidence at protein level: Swiss-Prot protein existence level 1. TEM-type are the most prevalent beta-lactamases in enterobacteria; they hydrolyze the beta-lactam bond in susceptible beta-lactam antibiotics, thus conferring resistance to penicillins and cephalosporins. TEM-3 and TEM-4 are capable of hydrolyzing cefotaxime and ceftazidime. TEM-5 is capable of hydrolyzing ceftazidime. TEM-6 is capable of hydrolyzing ceftazidime and aztreonam. TEM-8/CAZ-2, TEM- 16/CAZ-7 and TEM-24/CAZ-6 are markedly active against ceftazidime. IRT- 4 shows resistance to beta-lactamase in
   4440..4479    +  terminator     fd terminator: central terminator from bacteriophage fd (Otsuka and Kunisawa, 1982)
