[The description below was written by a language model from this plasmid's Addgene catalogue record and pLannotate feature annotations shown in this document.]
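Description:
pXTK025 is a Golden Gate part plasmid from the XanthoMoClo modular cloning toolkit, which was built for genetic work in the genera Xanthobacter and Roseixanthobacter. It stores a single "Part Type 1" module, the RK2-oriT origin, in the pXTK backbone. The sequenced plasmid is about 4.5 kb and is maintained in E. coli under ampicillin selection. The feature table shows the bla (TEM beta-lactamase) gene under its native AmpR promoter, followed by a bacteriophage fd terminator, together with a ColE1/pMB1-type origin. That origin is annotated as high-copy, whereas the catalogue lists the plasmid as low copy; the record does not explain the difference.

The payload is a broad-host-range replication and mobilisation module from the IncP plasmid RK2. It contains oriV, the vegetative origin, and trfA, which encodes the trans-acting initiator protein that binds and activates oriV. Together these allow replication in many Gram-negative bacteria beyond E. coli. Beside them lie the IncP origin of transfer (oriT), the traJ gene for the oriT-recognising relaxosome protein, and a short fragment of traI. This region lets a plasmid carrying it be mobilised by conjugation from a donor strain that supplies the remaining transfer functions in trans.

As a toolkit part, the module is meant to be released and combined with other XanthoMoClo parts in Golden Gate reactions, giving assembled vectors a conjugatable, broad-host-range origin. The record does not specify the Type IIS enzymes, the overhangs or the flanking cloning sites, and no expression cassette or reporter is annotated despite the "bacterial expression" vector classification.
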