Addgene plasmid #229262: pXTK025 [Origin_RK2-oriT_PartType1]
Purpose: XanthoMoClo Golden Gate Part Plasmid for cloning, contains Origin_RK2-oriT_PartType1
Depositing lab: Michael Springer. Depositing organization: Harvard Medical School. Publication: XanthoMoClo horizontal line A Robust Modular Cloning Genetic Toolkit for the Genera Xanthobacter and Roseixanthobacter. Soltysiak MPM, Ory ALH, Lee AD, Christophersen CE, Jalihal AP, Springer M. ACS Synth Biol. 2025 Apr 18;14(4):1173-1190. doi: 10.1021/acssynbio.4c00806. Epub 2025 Mar 13. PubMed 40080684.
Backbone
  Vector backbone: pXTK
  Vector type: Bacterial Expression
Growth in bacteria
  Bacterial resistance: Ampicillin, 100 μg/mL
  Growth temperature: 37°C
  Growth strain: DH5alpha
  Copy number: Low Copy
Gene/Insert
  Gene/Insert name: RK2-oriT Origin (alt name: Origin_RK2-oriT_PartType1)
  Species: Escherichia coli
  Cloning method: Restriction Enzyme; 5′ cloning site unknown (unknown if destroyed)
Terms and licenses: Academic/Nonprofit Terms; Industry Terms: Not Available to Industry
How to cite: pXTK025 [Origin_RK2-oriT_PartType1] was a gift from Michael Springer (Addgene plasmid # 229262 ; http://n2t.net/addgene:229262 ; RRID:Addgene_229262)
